>Addgene plasmid #206942 | 2M-Mx-FLAG | addgene full sequence | sequence record 418121 | Addgene NGS Result
CTGACGTCGACGGATCGGGAGATCTCCCGATCCCCTATGGTGCACTCTCAGTACAATCTGCTCTGATGCC
GCATAGTTAAGCCAGTATCTGCTCCCTGCTTGTGTGTTGGAGGTCGCTGAGTAGTGCGCGAGCAAAATTT
AAGCTACAACAAGGCAAGGCTTGACCGACAATTGCATGAAGAATCTGCTTAGGGTTAGGCGTTTTGCGCT
GCTTCGCGATGTACGGGCCAGATATACGCGTTGACATTGATTATTGACTAGTTATTAATAGTAATCAATT
ACGGGGTCATTAGTTCATAGCCCATATATGGAGTTCCGCGTTACATAACTTACGGTAAATGGCCCGCCTG
GCTGACCGCCCAACGACCCCCGCCCATTGACGTCAATAATGACGTATGTTCCCATAGTAACGCCAATAGG
GACTTTCCATTGACGTCAATGGGTGGAGTATTTACGGTAAACTGCCCACTTGGCAGTACATCAAGTGTAT
CATATGCCAAGTACGCCCCCTATTGACGTCAATGACGGTAAATGGCCCGCCTGGCATTATGCCCAGTACA
TGACCTTATGGGACTTTCCTACTTGGCAGTACATCTACGTATTAGTCATCGCTATTACCATGGTGATGCG
GTTTTGGCAGTACATCAATGGGCGTGGATAGCGGTTTGACTCACGGGGATTTCCAAGTCTCCACCCCATT
GACGTCAATGGGAGTTTGTTTTGGCACCAAAATCAACGGGACTTTCCAAAATGTCGTAACAACTCCGCCC
CATTGACGCAAATGGGCGGTAGGCGTGTACGGTGGGAGGTCTATATAAGCAGAGCTCTCTGGCTAACTAG
AGAACCCACTGCTTACTGGCTTATCGAAATTAATACGACTCACTATAGGGAGACCCAAGCTGGCTAGCGT
TTAAACTTAAGCTTGGTACCGAGCTCGGATCCACTAGTCCAGTGTGGTGGAATTCGCCACCATGGACCCA
GAGACCTGTCCGTGTCCAACTGGAGGTTCTTGTACGTGTAGTGATAAGTGTAAATGCAAGGGATGTAAAT
GTACTAACTGTAAGAAATCATGTTGTAGTTGTTGCCCTGCCGGATGTGAGAAATGTGCGAAAGACTGTGT
TTGTAAGGGGGAAGAGGGTGCCAAAGCTGAGGCGGAAAAATGTTCCTGTTGTCAAGGTGGAGGTTCTGGC
GGTGGATCGGGAGGTTCAGCGGATCCTGAAACATGTCCTTGTCCTACTGGTGGAAGTTGTACTTGTTCTG
ATAAATGTAAGTGCAAAGGCTGCAAATGTACCAATTGTAAAAAATCTTGTTGTTCGTGTTGTCCCGCTGG
TTGTGAAAAGTGTGCTAAAGATTGTGTATGTAAAGGTGAAGAAGGAGCAAAAGCAGAAGCCGAGAAGTGT
TCATGCTGTCAGGGCAGCGGCCCGGGCCCTGACTTCCTGGGCCACGCCGAGAACCCCCTGAGAGAAGAGG
AATGGGCCAGACTGAACGAGACAGTGATCCAGGTGGCCAGGCGGAGCCTCGTGGGCAGAAGAATCCTGGA
CATCTACGGCCCTCTGGGCGCTGGCGTGCAGACAGTGCCTTACGATGAGTTCCAGGGCGTGTCCCCTGGC
GCCGTGGATATTGTGGGCGAGCAGGAAACCGCTATGGTGTTCACCGACGCCAGAAAGTTCAAGACCATCC
CTATTATCTACAAGGACTTCCTGCTGCACTGGCGGGACATCGAGGCCGCCAGAACCCACAACATGCCCCT
GGATGTGTCTGCCGCTGCTGGCGCTGCTGCTCTGTGTGCCCAGCAGGAAGATGAGCTGATCTTTTACGGC
GACGCCAGGCTGGGCTACGAGGGCCTGATGACAGCTAACGGCAGACTGACCGTGCCCCTGGGCGATTGGA
CATCTCCTGGCGGCGGATTCCAGGCCATCGTGGAAGCCACCAGAAAGCTGAACGAGCAGGGCCACTTCGG
CCCCTACGCTGTGGTGCTGAGCCCCAGACTGTACAGCCAGCTGCACAGAATCTACGAAAAGACCGGCGTG
CTGGAAATCGAGACAATCAGACAGCTGGCCTCCGACGGCGTGTACCAGAGCAACAGACTGAGAGGCGAGA
GCGGCGTGGTGGTGTCCACCGGCAGAGAAAACATGGACCTGGCCGTGTCTATGGACATGGTGGCCGCTTA
CCTGGGCGCCTCCAGAATGAACCACCCCTTCAGAGTGCTGGAAGCCCTGCTGCTGAGAATCAAGCACCCC
GACGCCATCTGCACCCTGGAAGGCGCAGGCGCCACAGAGAGAAGAGGGTCAGGAGATTACAAAGATGACG
ATGATAAATAAGCGGCCGCTCGAGTCTAGAGGGCCCGTTTAAACCCGCTGATCAGCCTCGACTGTGCCTT
CTAGTTGCCAGCCATCTGTTGTTTGCCCCTCCCCCGTGCCTTCCTTGACCCTGGAAGGTGCCACTCCCAC
TGTCCTTTCCTAATAAAATGAGGAAATTGCATCGCATTGTCTGAGTAGGTGTCATTCTATTCTGGGGGGT
GGGGTGGGGCAGGACAGCAAGGGGGAGGATTGGGAAGACAATAGCAGGCATGCTGGGGATGCGGTGGGCT
CTATGGCTTCTGAGGCGGAAAGAACCAGCTGGGGCTCTAGGGGGTATCCCC
[124 nt withheld, positions 2642-2765]
C
[91 nt withheld, positions 2767-2857]
A
[49 nt withheld, positions 2859-2907]
CCTTTGACGTTGGAGTCCACGTTCTTT
[37 nt withheld, positions 2935-2971]
ACCCTATCTCGGTCTATTCTTTTGATTTATAAGGGATTTTGCCGATTTCGGCCTATTGGTTAAAAAATGA
GCTGATTTAACAAAAATTTAACGCGAATTAATTCTGTGGAATGTGTGTCAGTTAGGGTGTGGAAAGTCCC
CAGGCTCCCCAGCAGGCAGAAGTATGCAAAGCATGCATCTCAATTAGTCAGCAACCAGGTGTGGAAAGTC
CCCAGGCTCCCCAGCAGGCAGAAGTATGCAAAGCATGCATCTCAATTAGTCAGCAACCATAGTCCCGCCC
CTAACTCCGCCCATCCCGCCCCTAACTCCGCCCAGTTCCGCCCATTCTCCGCCCCATGGCTGACTAATTT
TTTTTATTTATGCAGAGGCCGAGGCCGCCTCTGCCTCTGAGCTATTCCAGAAGTAGTGAGGAGGCTTTTT
TGGAGGCCTAGGCTTTTGCAAAAAGCTCCCGGGAGCTTGTATATCCATTTTCGGATCTGATCAGCACGTG
TTGACAATTAATCATCGGCATAGTATATCGGCATAGTATAATACGACAAGGTGAGGAACTAAACCATGGC
CAAGTTGACCAGTGCCGTTCCGGTGCTCACCGCGCGCGACGTCGCCGGAGCGGTCGAGTTCTGGACCGAC
CGGCTCGGGTTCTCCCGGGACTTCGTGGAGGACGACTTCGCCGGTGTGGTCCGGGACGACGTGACCCTGT
TCATCAGCGCGGTCCAGGACCAGGTGGTGCCGGACAACACCCTGGCCTGGGTGTGGGTGCGCGGCCTGGA
CGAGCTGTACGCCGAGTGGTCGGAGGTCGTGTCCACGAACTTCCGGGACGCCTCCGGGCCGGCCATGACC
GAGATCGGCGAGCAGCCGTGGGGGCGGGAGTTCGCCCTGCGCGACCCGGCCGGCAACTGCGTGCACTTCG
TGGCCGAGGAGCAGGACTGACACGTGCTACGAGATTTCGATTCCACCGCCGCCTTCTATGAAAGGTTGGG
CTTCGGAATCGTTTTCCGGGACGCCGGCTGGATGATCCTCCAGCGCGGGGATCTCATGCTGGAGTTCTTC
GCCCACCCCAACTTGTTTATTGCAGCTTATAATGGTTACAAATAAAGCAATAGCATCACAAATTTCACAA
ATAAAGCATTTTTTTCACTGCATTCTAGTTGTGGTTTGTCCAAACTCATCAATGTATCTTATCATGTCTG
TATACCGTCGACCTCTAGCTAGAGCTTGGCGTAATCATGGTCATAGCTGTTTCCTGTGTGAAATTGTTAT
CCGCTCACAATTCCACACAACATACGAGCCGGAAGCATAAAGTGTAAAGCCTGGGGTGCCTAATGAGTGA
GCTAACTCACATTAATTGCGTTGCGCTCACTGCCCGCTTTCCAGTCGGGAAACCTGTCGTGCCAGCTGCA
TTAATGAATCGGCCAACGCGCGGGGAGAGGCGGTTTGCGTATTGGGCGCTCTTCCGCTTCCTCGCTCACT
GACTCGCTGCGCTCGGTCGTTCGGCTGCGGCGAGCGGTATCAGCTCACTCAAAGGCGGTAATACGGTTAT
CCACAGAATCAGGGGATAACGCAGGAAAGAACATGTGAGCAAAAGGCCAGCAAAAGGCCAGGAACCGTAA
AAAGGCCGCGTTGCTGGCGTTTTTCCATAGGCTCCGCCCCCCTGACGAGCATCACAAAAATCGACGCTCA
AGTCAGAGGTGGCGAAACCCGACAGGACTATAAAGATACCAGGCGTTTCCCCCTGGAAGCTCCCTCGTGC
GCTCTCCTGTTCCGACCCTGCCGCTTACCGGATACCTGTCCGCCTTTCTCCCTTCGGGAAGCGTGGCGCT
TTCTCATAGCTCACGCTGTAGGTATCTCAGTTCGGTGTAGGTCGTTCGCTCCAAGCTGGGCTGTGTGCAC
GAACCCCCCGTTCAGCCCGACCGCTGCGCCTTATCCGGTAACTATCGTCTTGAGTCCAACCCGGTAAGAC
ACGACTTATCGCCACTGGCAGCAGCCACTGGTAACAGGATTAGCAGAGCGAGGTATGTAGGCGGTGCTAC
AGAGTTCTTGAAGTGGTGGCCTAACTACGGCTACACTAGAAGAACAGTATTTGGTATCTGCGCTCTGCTG
AAGCCAGTTACCTTCGGAAAAAGAGTTGGTAGCTCTTGATCCGGCAAACAAACCACCGCTGGTAGCGGTG
GTTTTTTTGTTTGCAAGCAGCAGATTACGCGCAGAAAAAAAGGATCTCAAGAAGATCCTTTGATCTTTTC
TACGGGGTCTGACGCTCAGTGGAACGAAAACTCACGTTAAGGGATTTTGGTCATGAGATTATCAAAAAGG
ATCTTCACCTAGATCCTTTTAAATTAAAAATGAAGTTTTAAATCAATCTAAAGTATATATGAGTAAACTT
GGTCTGACAGTTACCAATGCTTAATCAGTGAGGCACCTATCTCAGCGATCTGTCTATTTCGTTCATCCAT
AGTTGCCTGACTCCCCGTCGTGTAGATAACTACGATACGGGAGGGCTTACCATCTGGCCCCAGTGCTGCA
ATGATACCGCGAGACCCACGCTCACCGGCTCCAGATTTATCAGCAATAAACCAGCCAGCCGGAAGGGCCG
AGCGCAGAAGTGGTCCTGCAACTTTATCCGCCTCCATCCAGTCTATTAATTGTTGCCGGGAAGCTAGAGT
AAGTAGTTCGCCAGTTAATAGTTTGCGCAACGTTGTTGCCATTGCTACAGGCATCGTGGTGTCACGCTCG
TCGTTTGGTATGGCTTCATTCAGCTCCGGTTCCCAACGATCAAGGCGAGTTACATGATCCCCCATGTTGT
GCAAAAAAGCGGTTAGCTCCTTCGGTCCTCCGATCGTTGTCAGAAGTAAGTTGGCCGCAGTGTTATCACT
CATGGTTATGGCAGCACTGCATAATTCTCTTACTGTCATGCCATCCGTAAGATGCTTTTCTGTGACTGGT
GAGTACTCAACCAAGTCATTCTGAGAATAGTGTATGCGGCGACCGAGTTGCTCTTGCCCGGCGTCAATAC
GGGATAATACCGCGCCACATAGCAGAACTTTAAAAGTGCTCATCATTGGAAAACGTTCTTCGGGGCGAAA
ACTCTCAAGGATCTTACCGCTGTTGAGATCCAGTTCGATGTAACCCACTCGTGCACCCAACTGATCTTCA
GCATCTTTTACTTTCACCAGCGTTTCTGGGTGAGCAAAAACAGGAAGGCAAAATGCCGCAAAAAAGGGAA
TAAGGGCGACACGGAAATGTTGAATACTCATACTCTTCCTTTTTCAATATTATTGAAGCATTTATCAGGG
TTATTGTCTCATGAGCGGATACATATTTGAATGTATTTAGAAAAATAAACAAATAGGGGTTCCGCGCACA
TTTCCCCGAAAAGTGCCAC
Features (pLannotate 1.2.2; 25 found; start..end, strand, type, name):
     36..88      -  misc_feature   bom (fragment): basis of mobility region from pBR322
    243..622     +  enhancer       CMV enhancer: human cytomegalovirus immediate early enhancer
    623..826     +  promoter       CMV promoter: human cytomegalovirus (CMV) immediate early promoter
    822..855     +  LTR            5' LTR (truncated) (fragment): truncated 5' long terminal repeat (LTR) from HIV-1
    871..889     +  promoter       T7 promoter: promoter for bacteriophage T7 RNA polymerase
    972..1103    +  CDS            Mt3 (fragment): MT3_MOUSE - Experimental evidence at protein level: Swiss-Prot protein existence level 1. Binds heavy metals. Contains three zinc and three copper atoms per polypeptide chain and only a negligible amount of cadmium. Inhibits survival and neurite formation of cortical neurons in vitro (By similarity). From Mus musculus (Mouse).
   1174..1211    +  CDS            Twin-Strep-tag (fragment): two Strep-Tag®II moieties connected by a linker for enhanced binding to Strep-Tactin®, an engineered form of streptavidin (Schmidt et al., 2013)
   1251..1334    +  CDS            MTA_COLVI (fragment): Experimental evidence at transcript level: Swiss-Prot protein existence level 2. Metallothioneins have a high content of cysteine residues that bind various heavy metals. From Colinus virginianus (Northern bobwhite) (Tetrao virginianus).
   1759..1779    +  sig_peptide    insulin signal sequence (fragment): signal sequence of human preproinsulin
   2295..2317    +  CDS            5xFLAG (fragment): five tandem FLAG® epitope tags
   2372..2596    +  polyA_signal   bGH poly(A) signal: bovine growth hormone polyadenylation signal
   2600..2621    +  promoter       SV40 promoter (fragment): SV40 enhancer and early promoter
   2642..3070    +  rep_origin     f1 ori (sequence partly withheld): f1 bacteriophage origin of replication; arrow indicates direction of (+) strand synthesis
   3084..3413    +  promoter       SV40 promoter: SV40 enhancer and early promoter
   3461..3508    +  promoter       EM7 promoter: synthetic bacterial promoter&nbsp
   3527..3901    +  CDS            BleoR: antibiotic-binding protein; Sh ble from Streptoalloteichus hindustanus; confers resistance to bleomycin, phleomycin, and Zeocin™
   3911..4036    +  CDS            ble (fragment): BLE_KLEPN - Experimental evidence at protein level: Swiss-Prot protein existence level 1. Binding protein with a strong affinity to the bleomycin family of antibiotics. Binds to CL990; an antimitotic-antibiotic compound. From Klebsiella pneumoniae.
   4031..4152    +  polyA_signal   SV40 poly(A) signal: SV40 polyadenylation signal
   4225..4241    -  protein_bind   lac operator: The lac repressor binds to the lac operator to inhibit transcription in E. coli. This inhibition can be relieved by adding lactose or isopropyl-β-D-thiogalactopyranoside (IPTG). lac repressor encoded by lacI
   4249..4279    -  promoter       lac promoter: promoter for the E. coli lac operon
   4294..4315    -  protein_bind   CAP binding site: CAP binding activates transcription in the presence of cAMP. E. coli catabolite activator protein
   4328..4420    -  CDS            lacI (fragment): lac repressor; lacI; The lac repressor binds to the lac operator to inhibit transcription in E. coli. This inhibition can be relieved by adding lactose or isopropyl-β-D-thiogalactopyranoside (IPTG).
   4603..5191    -  rep_origin     ori: high-copy-number ColE1/pMB1/pBR322/pUC origin of replication
   5362..6222    -  CDS            AmpR: β-lactamase; bla; confers resistance to ampicillin, carbenicillin, and related antibiotics
   6223..6327    -  promoter       AmpR promoter: bla
