[The description below was written by a language model from this plasmid's Addgene catalogue record and pLannotate feature annotations shown in this document.]
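Description:
2M-Mx-FLAG is a 6,350-nt mammalian expression plasmid built on the pcDNA 3.1 (+) Zeo backbone. It is propagated in E. coli through a high-copy ColE1/pUC-type origin and selected with ampicillin via the bla gene and its native promoter. An f1 origin is also present. For selection in mammalian cells, the backbone carries the Sh ble (BleoR) Zeocin resistance gene. This gene sits behind both the SV40 early promoter and the bacterial EM7 promoter and is terminated by an SV40 polyadenylation signal.

The expression cassette is driven by the human CMV immediate-early enhancer and promoter, followed by a T7 promoter, and ends at the bovine growth hormone poly(A) signal. The record lists the insert as MmMT3 and MxEnc with a C-terminal FLAG tag, assembled by Gibson cloning. The name and two separate metallothionein-like hits in the feature table suggest two tandem copies of mouse metallothionein-3, a cysteine-rich heavy-metal-binding protein, placed upstream of the encapsulin shell sequence. The annotation tool does not recognise the encapsulin portion itself. It presumably occupies the largely unannotated stretch between the metallothionein matches and the FLAG epitope near the 3' end. Short fragment hits to a Twin-Strep-tag, an insulin signal sequence, a bobwhite metallothionein and an HIV-1 LTR are probably incidental matches to linker or coding sequence, not intended parts.

The stated purpose is mammalian expression of "EMcapsulins". The associated publication title concerns genetically encoded barcodes for correlative volume electron microscopy, so the metal-binding domains fused to the self-assembling shell presumably provide electron-microscopy contrast. The FLAG tag allows immunodetection or purification.
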