Addgene plasmid #206942: 2M-Mx-FLAG
Purpose: Mammalian Expression of 2M-Mx-FLAG EMcapsulins
Depositing lab: Gil Westmeyer. Depositing organization: Technische Universitaet Muenchen (TUM). Publication: Genetically encoded barcodes for correlative volume electron microscopy. Sigmund F, Berezin O, Beliakova S, Magerl B, Drawitsch M, Piovesan A, Goncalves F, Bodea SV, Winkler S, Bousraou Z, Grosshauser M, Samara E, Pujol-Marti J, Schadler S, So C, Irsen S, Walch A, Kofler F, Piraud M, Kornfeld J, Briggman K, Westmeyer GG. Nat Biotechnol. 2023 Apr 17. doi: 10.1038/s41587-023-01713-y. PubMed 37069313.
Backbone
  Vector backbone: pcDNA 3.1 (+) Zeo
  Vector type: Mammalian Expression
Growth in bacteria
  Bacterial resistance: Ampicillin, 100 μg/mL
  Growth temperature: 37°C
  Growth strain: NEB Stable
  Copy number: High Copy
Gene/Insert
  Gene/Insert name: MmMT3, MxEnc
  Species: M. musculus (mouse)
  Tag / fusion protein: FLAG (C terminal on insert)
  Cloning method: Gibson Cloning
Terms and licenses: Academic/Nonprofit Terms; Industry Terms: Not Available to Industry
How to cite: 2M-Mx-FLAG was a gift from Gil Westmeyer (Addgene plasmid # 206942 ; http://n2t.net/addgene:206942 ; RRID:Addgene_206942)
